Addgene plasmid #141111: Double UP mNeon to mScarlet FRT
Purpose: (Empty Backbone) Natively produces mNeonGreen, in the presence of Flp or Flpe will be recombined to produce mScarlet.
Depositing lab: Erik Dent. Depositing organization: University of Wisconsin, Madison. Publication: Double UP: A Dual Color, Internally Controlled Platform for in utero Knockdown or Overexpression. Taylor RJ, Carrington J, Gerlach LR, Taylor KL, Richters KE, Dent EW. Front Mol Neurosci. 2020 May 20;13:82. doi: 10.3389/fnmol.2020.00082. eCollection 2020. PubMed 32508591.
Backbone
  Vector backbone: pCAX
  Backbone size (bp): 6734
  Modifications to backbone: Removed Not1 site in mScarlet
  Vector type: Mammalian Expression
  Promoter: CAG
Growth in bacteria
  Bacterial resistance: Ampicillin, 100 μg/mL
  Growth temperature: 37°C
  Growth strain: DH5alpha
  Copy number: High Copy
Gene/Insert
  Cloning method: Gibson Cloning
  Sequencing primers: 5′ CAGCTCCTGGGCAACGTGC; 3′ m13R
Terms and licenses: Academic/Nonprofit Terms; Industry Terms: Not Available to Industry
Depositor comments: Intent is to introduce low doses of pCAG FlpE to recombine a subset of cells, such that mNeon can act as an internal control to mScarlet for use in in utero electroporation or other related techniques. Genetic overexpression can be easily attached following the mScarlet through use of a mcs after the P2A. Please visit https://www.biorxiv.org/content/10.1101/571323v1 for bioRxiv preprint.
How to cite: Double UP mNeon to mScarlet FRT was a gift from Erik Dent (Addgene plasmid # 141111 ; http://n2t.net/addgene:141111 ; RRID:Addgene_141111)
