[The description below was written by a language model from this plasmid's Addgene catalogue record and pLannotate feature annotations shown in this document.]
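Description:
Double UP mNeon to mScarlet FRT is a mammalian expression plasmid of roughly 6.7 kb built on the pCAX backbone and deposited as an empty backbone for a Flp-dependent colour switch. It is propagated in E. coli through a high-copy ColE1/pUC-type origin and selected with ampicillin via the β-lactamase gene. The backbone also retains an SV40 origin with an SV40 promoter fragment and poly(A) signal, plus remnants of lac regulatory sequence, none of which form part of the payload.

Expression is driven by the CAG promoter, annotated as the CMV enhancer, chicken β-actin promoter and chimeric β-actin/β-globin intron. Downstream lies a minimal FRT site, the mNeonGreen coding sequence with a rabbit β-globin poly(A) signal, a second minimal FRT in the same orientation, and then an mScarlet coding sequence (annotated as mScarlet-I) with its own β-globin poly(A). In the native state, transcription terminates after mNeonGreen, so cells fluoresce green. Flp or Flpe excises the FRT-flanked mNeonGreen–poly(A) cassette, placing mScarlet directly behind CAG and turning the cell red.

According to the depositor, a P2A peptide and multiple cloning site follow mScarlet so that a gene of interest can be co-expressed only in recombined cells. These elements are not called out in the feature tables. A NotI site in mScarlet was also removed. The intended use is co-delivery with a low dose of a Flpe plasmid, for example by in utero electroporation. Only a subset of cells then switches, so the green cells serve as an internal control for the red, manipulated cells in the same tissue. The depositor and repository sequences differ by only a few bases and show the same architecture.
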