Features (pLannotate 1.2.2; 20 found; start..end, strand, type, name):
      4..383     +  enhancer       CMV enhancer: human cytomegalovirus immediate early enhancer
    386..661     +  promoter       chicken β-actin promoter: No description available
    662..1675    +  intron         chimeric intron: chimera between introns from chicken β-actin and rabbit β-globin
   1736..1769    +  protein_bind   FRT (minimal): supports FLP-mediated excision but not integration (Turan and Bode, 2011) FLP recombinase from the Saccharomyces cerevisiae 2μ plasmid
   1776..2483    +  CDS            mNeonGreen: mNeonGreen is a basic (constitutively fluorescent) green/yellow fluorescent protein published in 2013, derived from Branchiostoma lanceolatum. It is reported to be a very rapidly-maturing monomer with moderate acid sensitivity.
   2555..2610    +  polyA_signal   β-globin poly(A) signal: rabbit β-globin polyadenylation signal (Gil and Proudfoot, 1987)
   2926..2959    +  protein_bind   FRT (minimal): supports FLP-mediated excision but not integration (Turan and Bode, 2011) FLP recombinase from the Saccharomyces cerevisiae 2μ plasmid
   2966..3661    +  CDS            mScarlet-I: mScarlet-I is a basic (constitutively fluorescent) red fluorescent protein published in 2016, derived from synthetic construct. It is reported to be a rapidly-maturing monomer with moderate acid sensitivity.
   3836..3891    +  polyA_signal   β-globin poly(A) signal: rabbit β-globin polyadenylation signal (Gil and Proudfoot, 1987)
   4267..4283    -  protein_bind   lac operator: The lac repressor binds to the lac operator to inhibit transcription in E. coli. This inhibition can be relieved by adding lactose or isopropyl-β-D-thiogalactopyranoside (IPTG). lac repressor encoded by lacI
   4291..4321    -  promoter       lac promoter: promoter for the E. coli lac operon
   4336..4357    -  protein_bind   CAP binding site: CAP binding activates transcription in the presence of cAMP. E. coli catabolite activator protein
   4370..4409    -  CDS            lacI (fragment): lac repressor; lacI; The lac repressor binds to the lac operator to inhibit transcription in E. coli. This inhibition can be relieved by adding lactose or isopropyl-β-D-thiogalactopyranoside (IPTG).
   4416..4438    +  promoter       SV40 promoter (fragment): SV40 enhancer and early promoter
   4462..4597    +  rep_origin     SV40 ori: SV40 origin of replication
   4617..4751    +  polyA_signal   SV40 poly(A) signal: SV40 polyadenylation signal
   4753..4807    -  CDS            lacI (fragment): lac repressor; lacI; The lac repressor binds to the lac operator to inhibit transcription in E. coli. This inhibition can be relieved by adding lactose or isopropyl-β-D-thiogalactopyranoside (IPTG).
   4990..5578    -  rep_origin     ori: high-copy-number ColE1/pMB1/pBR322/pUC origin of replication
   5749..6609    -  CDS            AmpR: β-lactamase; bla; confers resistance to ampicillin, carbenicillin, and related antibiotics
   6610..6714    -  promoter       AmpR promoter: bla
>Addgene plasmid #141111 | Double UP mNeon to mScarlet FRT | depositor full sequence | sequence record 274313 | Double UP mNeon to mScarlet FRT sequence 6740 bps
GTCGACATTGATTATTGACTAGTTATTAATAGTAATCAATTACGGGGTCATTAGTTCATAGCCCATATAT
GGAGTTCCGCGTTACATAACTTACGGTAAATGGCCCGCCTGGCTGACCGCCCAACGACCCCCGCCCATTG
ACGTCAATAATGACGTATGTTCCCATAGTAACGCCAATAGGGACTTTCCATTGACGTCAATGGGTGGACT
ATTTACGGTAAACTGCCCACTTGGCAGTACATCAAGTGTATCATATGCCAAGTACGCCCCCTATTGACGT
CAATGACGGTAAATGGCCCGCCTGGCATTATGCCCAGTACATGACCTTATGGGACTTTCCTACTTGGCAG
TACATCTACGTATTAGTCATCGCTATTACCATGGGTCGAGGTGAGCCCCACGTTCTGCTTCACTCTCCCC
ATCTCCCCCCCCTCCCCACCCCCAATTTTGTATTTATTTATTTTTTAATTATTTTGTGCAGCGATGGGGG
CGGGGGGGGGGGGGGCGCGCGCCAGGCGGGGCGGGGCGGGGCGAGGGGCGGGGCGGGGCGAGGCGGAGAG
GTGCGGCGGCAGCCAATCAGAGCGGCGCGCTCCGAAAGTTTCCTTTTATGGCGAGGCGGCGGCGGCGGCG
GCCCTATAAAAAGCGAAGCGCGCGGCGGGCGGGAGTCGCTGCGTTGCCTTCGCCCCGTGCCCCGCTCCGC
GCCGCCTCGCGCCGCCCGCCCCGGCTCTGACTGACCGCGTTACTCCCACAGGTGAGCGGGCGGGACGGCC
CTTCTCCTCCGGGCTGTAATTAGCGCTTGGTTTAATGACGGCTCGTTTCTTTTCTGTGGCTGCGTGAAAG
CCTTAAAGGGCTCCGGGAGGGCCCTTTGTGCGGGGGGGAGCGGCTCGGGGGGTGCGTGCGTGTGTGTGTG
CGTGGGGAGCGCCGCGTGCGGCCCGCGCTGCCCGGCGGCTGTGAGCGCTGCGGGCGCGGCGCGGGGCTTT
GTGCGCTCCGCGTGTGCGCGAGGGGAGCGCGGCCGGGGGCGGTGCCCCGCGGTGCGGGGGGGCTGCGAGG
GGAACAAAGGCTGCGTGCGGGGTGTGTGCGTGGGGGGGTGAGCAGGGGGTGTGGGCGCGGCGGTCGGGCT
GTAACCCCCCCCTGCACCCCCCTCCCCGAGTTGCTGAGCACGGCCCGGCTTCGGGTGCGGGGCTCCGTAG
CGGGGCGTGGCGCGGGGCTCGCCGTGCCGGGCGGGGGGTGGCGGCAGGTGGGGGTGCCGGGCGGGGCGGG
GCCGCCTCGGGCCGGGGAGGGCTCGGGGGAGGGGCGCGGCGGCCCCCGGAGCGCCGGCGGCTGTCGAGGC
GCGGCGAGCCGCAGCCATTGCCTTTTATGGTAATCGTGCGAGAGGGCGCAGGGACTTCCTTTGTCCCAAA
TCTGTGCGGAGCCGAAATCTGGGAGGCGCCGCCGCACCCCCTCTAGCGGGCGCGGGGCGAAGCGGTGCGG
CGCCGGCAGGAAGGAAATGGGCGGGGAGGGCCTTCGTGCGTCGCCGCGCCGCCGTCCCCTTCTCCCTCTC
CAGCCTCGGGGCTGTCCGCGGGGGGACGGCTGCCTTCGGGGGGGACGGGGCAGGGCGGGGTTCGGCTTCT
GGCGTGTGACCGGCGGCTCTAGAGCCTCTGCTAACCATGTTCATGCCTTCTTCTTTTTCCTACAGCTCCT
GGGCAACGTGCTGGTTATTGTGCTGTCTCATCATTTTGGCAAAGAATTGCTGCAGGAAGTTCCTATTCTC
TAGAAAGTATAGGAACTTCACGCGTATGGTGAGCAAGGGCGAGGAGGATAACATGGCCTCTCTCCCAGCG
ACACATGAGTTACACATCTTTGGCTCCATCAACGGTGTGGACTTTGACATGGTGGGTCAGGGCACCGGCA
ATCCAAATGATGGTTATGAGGAGTTAAACCTGAAGTCCACCAAGGGTGACCTCCAGTTCTCCCCCTGGAT
TCTGGTCCCTCATATCGGGTATGGCTTCCATCAGTACCTGCCCTACCCTGACGGGATGTCGCCTTTCCAG
GCCGCCATGGTAGATGGCTCCGGCTACCAAGTCCATCGCACAATGCAGTTTGAAGATGGTGCCTCCCTTA
CTGTTAACTACCGCTACACCTACGAGGGAAGCCACATCAAAGGAGAGGCCCAGGTGAAGGGGACTGGTTT
CCCTGCTGACGGTCCTGTGATGACCAACTCGCTGACCGCTGCGGACTGGTGCAGGTCGAAGAAGACTTAC
CCCAACGACAAAACCATCATCAGTACCTTTAAGTGGAGTTACACCACTGGAAATGGCAAGCGCTACCGGA
GCACTGCGCGGACCACCTACACCTTTGCCAAGCCAATGGCGGCTAACTATCTGAAGAACCAGCCGATGTA
CGTGTTCCGTAAGACGGAGCTCAAGCACTCCAAGACCGAGCTCAACTTCAAGGAGTGGCAAAAGGCCTTT
ACCGATGTGATGGGCATGGACGAGCTGTACAAGTAAAGATCTTTTTCCCTCTGCCAAAAATTATGGGGAC
ATCATGAAGCCCCTTGAGCATCTGACTTCTGGCTAATAAAGGAAATTTATTTTCATTGCAATAGTGTGTT
GGAATTTTTTGTGTCTCTCACTCGGAAGGACATATGGGAGGGCAAATCATTTAAAACATCAGAATGAGTA
TTTGGTTTAGAGTTTGGCAACATATGCCCATATGCTGGCTGCCATGAACAAAGGTTGGCTATAAAGAGGT
CATCAGTATATGAAACAGCCCCCTGCTGTCCATTCCTTATTCCATAGAAAAGCCTTGACTTGAGGTTAGA
TTTTTTTTATATTTTGTTTTGTGTTATTTTTTTCTTTAACATCCCTAAAATTTTCCTTACATGTTTTACT
AGCCAGATTTTTCCTCCTCTCCTGACTACTCCCAGTCATAGCTGTCCCTCTTCTCGAAGTTCCTATTCTC
TAGAAAGTATAGGAACTTCGGTACCATGGTGAGCAAGGGCGAGGCAGTGATCAAGGAGTTCATGCGGTTC
AAGGTGCACATGGAGGGCTCCATGAACGGCCACGAGTTCGAGATCGAGGGCGAGGGCGAGGGCCGCCCCT
ACGAGGGCACCCAGACCGCCAAGCTGAAGGTGACCAAGGGTGGCCCCCTGCCCTTCTCCTGGGACATCCT
GTCCCCTCAGTTCATGTACGGCTCCAGGGCCTTCATCAAGCACCCCGCCGACATCCCCGACTACTATAAG
CAGTCCTTCCCCGAGGGCTTCAAGTGGGAGCGCGTGATGAACTTCGAGGACGGCGGCGCCGTGACCGTGA
CCCAGGACACCTCCCTGGAGGACGGCACCCTGATCTACAAGGTGAAGCTCCGCGGCACCAACTTCCCTCC
TGACGGCCCCGTAATGCAGAAGAAGACAATGGGCTGGGAAGCGTCCACCGAGCGGTTGTACCCCGAGGAC
GGCGTGCTGAAGGGCGACATTAAGATGGCCCTGCGCCTGAAGGACGGCGGACGCTACCTGGCGGACTTCA
AGACCACCTACAAGGCCAAGAAGCCCGTGCAGATGCCCGGCGCCTACAACGTCGACCGCAAGTTGGACAT
CACCTCCCACAACGAGGACTACACCGTGGTGGAACAGTACGAACGCTCCGAGGGCCGCCACTCCACCGGC
GGCATGGACGAGCTGTACAAGTTCGAAGGCAGCGGCGCTACTAACTTCAGCCTGCTGAAGCAGGCTGGAG
ACGTGGAAGAGAATCCTGGACCTATCGATACCGGTCAATTGGCGGCCGCGCATGCGCTAGCTAATTTCCC
TCTGCCAAAAATTATGGGGACATCATGAAGCCCCTTGAGCATCTGACTTCTGGCTAATAAAGGAAATTTA
TTTTCATTGCAATAGTGTGTTGGAATTTTTTGTGTCTCTCACTCGGAAGGACATATGGGAGGGCAAATCA
TTTAAAACATCAGAATGAGTATTTGGTTTAGAGTTTGGCAACATATGCCCATATGCTGGCTGCCATGAAC
AAAGGTTGGCTATAAAGAGGTCATCAGTATATGAAACAGCCCCCTGCTGTCCATTCCTTATTCCATAGAA
AAGCCTTGACTTGAGGTTAGATTTTTTTTATATTTTGTTTTGTGTTATTTTTTTCTTTAACATCCCTAAA
ATTTTCCTTACATGTTTTACTAGCCAGATTTTTCCTCCTCTCCTGACTACTCCCAGTCATAGCTGTCCCT
CTTCTCTTATGGAGATCCCTCGACAAGCTTGGCGTAATCATGGTCATAGCTGTTTCCTGTGTGAAATTGT
TATCCGCTCACAATTCCACACAACATACGAGCCGGAAGCATAAAGTGTAAAGCCTGGGGTGCCTAATGAG
TGAGCTAACTCACATTAATTGCGTTGCGCTCACTGCCCGCTTTCCAGTCGGGAAACCTGTCGTGCCAGCG
GATCCGCATCTCAATTAGTCAGCAACCATAGTCCCGCCCCTAACTCCGCCCATCCCGCCCCTAACTCCGC
CCAGTTCCGCCCATTCTCCGCCCCATGGCTGACTAATTTTTTTTATTTATGCAGAGGCCGAGGCCGCCTC
GGCCTCTGAGCTATTCCAGAAGTAGTGAGGAGGCTTTTTTGGAGGCCTAGGCTTTTGCAAAAAGCTAACT
TGTTTATTGCAGCTTATAATGGTTACAAATAAAGCAATAGCATCACAAATTTCACAAATAAAGCATTTTT
TTCACTGCATTCTAGTTGTGGTTTGTCCAAACTCATCAATGTATCTTATCATGTCTGGATCCGCTGCATT
AATGAATCGGCCAACGCGCGGGGAGAGGCGGTTTGCGTATTGGGCGCTCTTCCGCTTCCTCGCTCACTGA
CTCGCTGCGCTCGGTCGTTCGGCTGCGGCGAGCGGTATCAGCTCACTCAAAGGCGGTAATACGGTTATCC
ACAGAATCAGGGGATAACGCAGGAAAGAACATGTGAGCAAAAGGCCAGCAAAAGGCCAGGAACCGTAAAA
AGGCCGCGTTGCTGGCGTTTTTCCATAGGCTCCGCCCCCCTGACGAGCATCACAAAAATCGACGCTCAAG
TCAGAGGTGGCGAAACCCGACAGGACTATAAAGATACCAGGCGTTTCCCCCTGGAAGCTCCCTCGTGCGC
TCTCCTGTTCCGACCCTGCCGCTTACCGGATACCTGTCCGCCTTTCTCCCTTCGGGAAGCGTGGCGCTTT
CTCAATGCTCACGCTGTAGGTATCTCAGTTCGGTGTAGGTCGTTCGCTCCAAGCTGGGCTGTGTGCACGA
ACCCCCCGTTCAGCCCGACCGCTGCGCCTTATCCGGTAACTATCGTCTTGAGTCCAACCCGGTAAGACAC
GACTTATCGCCACTGGCAGCAGCCACTGGTAACAGGATTAGCAGAGCGAGGTATGTAGGCGGTGCTACAG
AGTTCTTGAAGTGGTGGCCTAACTACGGCTACACTAGAAGGACAGTATTTGGTATCTGCGCTCTGCTGAA
GCCAGTTACCTTCGGAAAAAGAGTTGGTAGCTCTTGATCCGGCAAACAAACCACCGCTGGTAGCGGTGGT
TTTTTTGTTTGCAAGCAGCAGATTACGCGCAGAAAAAAAGGATCTCAAGAAGATCCTTTGATCTTTTCTA
CGGGGTCTGACGCTCAGTGGAACGAAAACTCACGTTAAGGGATTTTGGTCATGAGATTATCAAAAAGGAT
CTTCACCTAGATCCTTTTAAATTAAAAATGAAGTTTTAAATCAATCTAAAGTATATATGAGTAAACTTGG
TCTGACAGTTACCAATGCTTAATCAGTGAGGCACCTATCTCAGCGATCTGTCTATTTCGTTCATCCATAG
TTGCCTGACTCCCCGTCGTGTAGATAACTACGATACGGGAGGGCTTACCATCTGGCCCCAGTGCTGCAAT
GATACCGCGAGACCCACGCTCACCGGCTCCAGATTTATCAGCAATAAACCAGCCAGCCGGAAGGGCCGAG
CGCAGAAGTGGTCCTGCAACTTTATCCGCCTCCATCCAGTCTATTAATTGTTGCCGGGAAGCTAGAGTAA
GTAGTTCGCCAGTTAATAGTTTGCGCAACGTTGTTGCCATTGCTACAGGCATCGTGGTGTCACGCTCGTC
GTTTGGTATGGCTTCATTCAGCTCCGGTTCCCAACGATCAAGGCGAGTTACATGATCCCCCATGTTGTGC
AAAAAAGCGGTTAGCTCCTTCGGTCCTCCGATCGTTGTCAGAAGTAAGTTGGCCGCAGTGTTATCACTCA
TGGTTATGGCAGCACTGCATAATTCTCTTACTGTCATGCCATCCGTAAGATGCTTTTCTGTGACTGGTGA
GTACTCAACCAAGTCATTCTGAGAATAGTGTATGCGGCGACCGAGTTGCTCTTGCCCGGCGTCAATACGG
GATAATACCGCGCCACATAGCAGAACTTTAAAAGTGCTCATCATTGGAAAACGTTCTTCGGGGCGAAAAC
TCTCAAGGATCTTACCGCTGTTGAGATCCAGTTCGATGTAACCCACTCGTGCACCCAACTGATCTTCAGC
ATCTTTTACTTTCACCAGCGTTTCTGGGTGAGCAAAAACAGGAAGGCAAAATGCCGCAAAAAAGGGAATA
AGGGCGACACGGAAATGTTGAATACTCATACTCTTCCTTTTTCAATATTATTGAAGCATTTATCAGGGTT
ATTGTCTCATGAGCGGATACATATTTGAATGTATTTAGAAAAATAAACAAATAGGGGTTCCGCGCACATT
TCCCCGAAAAGTGCCACCTG
