Features (pLannotate 1.2.2; 19 found; start..end, strand, type, name):
      5..384     +  enhancer       CMV enhancer: human cytomegalovirus immediate early enhancer
    662..1678    +  intron         chimeric intron: chimera between introns from chicken β-actin and rabbit β-globin
   1739..1772    +  protein_bind   FRT (minimal): supports FLP-mediated excision but not integration (Turan and Bode, 2011) FLP recombinase from the Saccharomyces cerevisiae 2μ plasmid
   1779..2486    +  CDS            mNeonGreen: mNeonGreen is a basic (constitutively fluorescent) green/yellow fluorescent protein published in 2013, derived from Branchiostoma lanceolatum. It is reported to be a very rapidly-maturing monomer with moderate acid sensitivity.
   2558..2613    +  polyA_signal   β-globin poly(A) signal: rabbit β-globin polyadenylation signal (Gil and Proudfoot, 1987)
   2929..2962    +  protein_bind   FRT (minimal): supports FLP-mediated excision but not integration (Turan and Bode, 2011) FLP recombinase from the Saccharomyces cerevisiae 2μ plasmid
   2969..3664    +  CDS            mScarlet-I: mScarlet-I is a basic (constitutively fluorescent) red fluorescent protein published in 2016, derived from synthetic construct. It is reported to be a rapidly-maturing monomer with moderate acid sensitivity.
   3839..3894    +  polyA_signal   β-globin poly(A) signal: rabbit β-globin polyadenylation signal (Gil and Proudfoot, 1987)
   4270..4286    -  protein_bind   lac operator: The lac repressor binds to the lac operator to inhibit transcription in E. coli. This inhibition can be relieved by adding lactose or isopropyl-β-D-thiogalactopyranoside (IPTG). lac repressor encoded by lacI
   4294..4324    -  promoter       lac promoter: promoter for the E. coli lac operon
   4339..4360    -  protein_bind   CAP binding site: CAP binding activates transcription in the presence of cAMP. E. coli catabolite activator protein
   4373..4412    -  CDS            lacI (fragment): lac repressor; lacI; The lac repressor binds to the lac operator to inhibit transcription in E. coli. This inhibition can be relieved by adding lactose or isopropyl-β-D-thiogalactopyranoside (IPTG).
   4419..4441    +  promoter       SV40 promoter (fragment): SV40 enhancer and early promoter
   4465..4600    +  rep_origin     SV40 ori: SV40 origin of replication
   4620..4754    +  polyA_signal   SV40 poly(A) signal: SV40 polyadenylation signal
   4756..4810    -  CDS            lacI (fragment): lac repressor; lacI; The lac repressor binds to the lac operator to inhibit transcription in E. coli. This inhibition can be relieved by adding lactose or isopropyl-β-D-thiogalactopyranoside (IPTG).
   4993..5581    -  rep_origin     ori: high-copy-number ColE1/pMB1/pBR322/pUC origin of replication
   5752..6612    -  CDS            AmpR: β-lactamase; bla; confers resistance to ampicillin, carbenicillin, and related antibiotics
   6613..6717    -  promoter       AmpR promoter: bla
>Addgene plasmid #141111 | Double UP mNeon to mScarlet FRT | addgene full sequence | sequence record 304979 | Addgene NGS Result
GGTCGACATTGATTATTGACTAGTTATTAATAGTAATCAATTACGGGGTCATTAGTTCATAGCCCATATA
TGGAGTTCCGCGTTACATAACTTACGGTAAATGGCCCGCCTGGCTGACCGCCCAACGACCCCCGCCCATT
GACGTCAATAATGACGTATGTTCCCATAGTAACGCCAATAGGGACTTTCCATTGACGTCAATGGGTGGAG
TATTTACGGTAAACTGCCCACTTGGCAGTACATCAAGTGTATCATATGCCAAGTACGCCCCCTATTGACG
TCAATGACGGTAAATGGCCCGCCTGGCATTATGCCCAGTACATGACCTTATGGGACTTTCCTACTTGGCA
GTACATCTACGTATTAGTCATCGCTATTACCATGGTCGAGGTGAGCCCCACGTTCTGCTTCACTCTCCCC
ATCTCCCCCCCCTCCCCACCCCCAATTTTGTATTTATTTATTTTTTAATTATTTTGTGCAGCGATGGGGG
CGGGGGGGGGGGGGGGGCGCGCCRGGGGGGGGGGGGGGGGGGGGGGGGGGGGGSGGGGSGRGGSGGAGAG
GTGCGGCGGCAGCCAATCAGAGCGGCGCGCTCCGAAAGTTTCCTTTTATGGCGAGGCGGCGGCGGCGGCG
GCCCTATAAAAAGCGAAGCGCGCGGCGGGCGGGAGTCGCTGCGCGCTGCCTTCGCCCCGTGCCCCGCTCC
GCCGCCGCCTCGCGCCGCCCGCCCCGGCTCTGACTGACCGCGTTACTCCCACAGGTGAGCGGGCGGGACG
GCCCTTCTCCTCCGGGCTGTAATTAGCGCTTGGTTTAATGACGGCTTGTTTCTTTTCTGTGGCTGCGTGA
AAGCCTTGAGGGGCTCCGGGAGGGCCCTTTGTGCGGGGGGAGCGGCTCGGGGGGTGCGTGCGTGTGTGTG
TGCGTGGGGAGCGCCGCGTGCGGCTCCGCGCTGCCCGGCGGCTGTGAGCGCTGCGGGCGCGGCGCGGGGC
TTTGTGCGCTCCGCAGTGTGCGCGAGGGGAGCGCGGCCGGGGGCGGTGCCCCGCGGTGCGGGGGGGGCTG
CGAGGGGAACAAAGGCTGCGTGCGGGGTGTGTGCGTGGGGGGGTGAGCAGGGGGTGTGGGCGCGTCGGTC
GGGCTGCAACCCCCCCTGCACCCCCCTCCCCGAGTTGCTGAGCACGGCCCGGCTTCGGGTGCGGGGCTCC
GTACGGGGCGTGGCGCGGGGCTCGCCGTGCCGGGCGGGGGGTGGCGGCAGGTGGGGGTGCCGGGCGGGGC
GGGGCCGCCTCGGGCCGGGGRGGGCTCGGGGGAGGGGCGCGGCGGCCCCCGGAGCGCCGGCGGCTGTCGA
GGCGCGGCGAGCCGCAGCCATTGCCTTTTATGGTAATCGTGCGAGAGGGCGCAGGGACTTCCTTTGTCCC
AAATCTGTGCGGAGCCGAAATCTGGGAGGCGCCGCCGCACCCCCTCTAGCGGGCGCGGGGCGAAGCGGTG
CGGCGCCGGCAGGAAGGAAATGGGCGGGGAGGGCCTTCGTGCGTCGCCGCGCCGCCGTCCCCTTCTCCCT
CTCCAGCCTCGGGGCTGTCCGCGGGGGGACGGCTGCCTTCGGGGGGGACGGGGCAGGGCGGGGTTCGGCT
TCTGGCGTGTGACCGGCGGCTCTAGAGCCTCTGCTAACCATGTTCATGCCTTCTTCTTTTTCCTACAGCT
CCTGGGCAACGTGCTGGTTATTGTGCTGTCTCATCATTTTGGCAAAGAATTGCTGCAGGAAGTTCCTATT
CTCTAGAAAGTATAGGAACTTCACGCGTATGGTGAGCAAGGGCGAGGAGGATAACATGGCCTCTCTCCCA
GCGACACATGAGTTACACATCTTTGGCTCCATCAACGGTGTGGACTTTGACATGGTGGGTCAGGGCACCG
GCAATCCAAATGATGGTTATGAGGAGTTAAACCTGAAGTCCACCAAGGGTGACCTCCAGTTCTCCCCCTG
GATTCTGGTCCCTCATATCGGGTATGGCTTCCATCAGTACCTGCCCTACCCTGACGGGATGTCGCCTTTC
CAGGCCGCCATGGTAGATGGCTCCGGCTACCAAGTCCATCGCACAATGCAGTTTGAAGATGGTGCCTCCC
TTACTGTTAACTACCGCTACACCTACGAGGGAAGCCACATCAAAGGAGAGGCCCAGGTGAAGGGGACTGG
TTTCCCTGCTGACGGTCCTGTGATGACCAACTCGCTGACCGCTGCGGACTGGTGCAGGTCGAAGAAGACT
TACCCCAACGACAAAACCATCATCAGTACCTTTAAGTGGAGTTACACCACTGGAAATGGCAAGCGCTACC
GGAGCACTGCGCGGACCACCTACACCTTTGCCAAGCCAATGGCGGCTAACTATCTGAAGAACCAGCCGAT
GTACGTGTTCCGTAAGACGGAGCTCAAGCACTCCAAGACCGAGCTCAACTTCAAGGAGTGGCAAAAGGCC
TTTACCGATGTGATGGGCATGGACGAGCTGTACAAGTAAAGATCTTTTTCCCTCTGCCAAAAATTATGGG
GACATCATGAAGCCCCTTGAGCATCTGACTTCTGGCTAATAAAGGAAATTTATTTTCATTGCAATAGTGT
GTTGGAATTTTTTGTGTCTCTCACTCGGAAGGACATATGGGAGGGCAAATCATTTAAAACATCAGAATGA
GTATTTGGTTTAGAGTTTGGCAACATATGCCCATATGCTGGCTGCCATGAACAAAGGTTGGCTATAAAGA
GGTCATCAGTATATGAAACAGCCCCCTGCTGTCCATTCCTTATTCCATAGAAAAGCCTTGACTTGAGGTT
AGATTTTTTTTATATTTTGTTTTGTGTTATTTTTTTCTTTAACATCCCTAAAATTTTCCTTACATGTTTT
ACTAGCCAGATTTTTCCTCCTCTCCTGACTACTCCCAGTCATAGCTGTCCCTCTTCTCGAAGTTCCTATT
CTCTAGAAAGTATAGGAACTTCGGTACCATGGTGAGCAAGGGCGAGGCAGTGATCAAGGAGTTCATGCGG
TTCAAGGTGCACATGGAGGGCTCCATGAACGGCCACGAGTTCGAGATCGAGGGCGAGGGCGAGGGCCGCC
CCTACGAGGGCACCCAGACCGCCAAGCTGAAGGTGACCAAGGGTGGCCCCCTGCCCTTCTCCTGGGACAT
CCTGTCCCCTCAGTTCATGTACGGCTCCAGGGCCTTCATCAAGCACCCCGCCGACATCCCCGACTACTAT
AAGCAGTCCTTCCCCGAGGGCTTCAAGTGGGAGCGCGTGATGAACTTCGAGGACGGCGGCGCCGTGACCG
TGACCCAGGACACCTCCCTGGAGGACGGCACCCTGATCTACAAGGTGAAGCTCCGCGGCACCAACTTCCC
TCCTGACGGCCCCGTAATGCAGAAGAAGACAATGGGCTGGGAAGCGTCCACCGAGCGGTTGTACCCCGAG
GACGGCGTGCTGAAGGGCGACATTAAGATGGCCCTGCGCCTGAAGGACGGCGGACGCTACCTGGCGGACT
TCAAGACCACCTACAAGGCCAAGAAGCCCGTGCAGATGCCCGGCGCCTACAACGTCGACCGCAAGTTGGA
CATCACCTCCCACAACGAGGACTACACCGTGGTGGAACAGTACGAACGCTCCGAGGGCCGCCACTCCACC
GGCGGCATGGACGAGCTGTACAAGTTCGAAGGCAGCGGCGCTACTAACTTCAGCCTGCTGAAGCAGGCTG
GAGACGTGGAAGAGAATCCTGGACCTATCGATACCGGTCAATTGGCGGCCGCGCATGCGCTAGCTAATTT
CCCTCTGCCAAAAATTATGGGGACATCATGAAGCCCCTTGAGCATCTGACTTCTGGCTAATAAAGGAAAT
TTATTTTCATTGCAATAGTGTGTTGGAATTTTTTGTGTCTCTCACTCGGAAGGACATATGGGAGGGCAAA
TCATTTAAAACATCAGAATGAGTATTTGGTTTAGAGTTTGGCAACATATGCCCATATGCTGGCTGCCATG
AACAAAGGTTGGCTATAAAGAGGTCATCAGTATATGAAACAGCCCCCTGCTGTCCATTCCTTATTCCATA
GAAAAGCCTTGACTTGAGGTTAGATTTTTTTTATATTTTGTTTTGTGTTATTTTTTTCTTTAACATCCCT
AAAATTTTCCTTACATGTTTTACTAGCCAGATTTTTCCTCCTCTCCTGACTACTCCCAGTCATAGCTGTC
CCTCTTCTCTTATGGAGATCCCTCGACAAGCTTGGCGTAATCATGGTCATAGCTGTTTCCTGTGTGAAAT
TGTTATCCGCTCACAATTCCACACAACATACGAGCCGGAAGCATAAAGTGTAAAGCCTGGGGTGCCTAAT
GAGTGAGCTAACTCACATTAATTGCGTTGCGCTCACTGCCCGCTTTCCAGTCGGGAAACCTGTCGTGCCA
GCGGATCCGCATCTCAATTAGTCAGCAACCATAGTCCCGCCCCTAACTCCGCCCATCCCGCCCCTAACTC
CGCCCAGTTCCGCCCATTCTCCGCCCCATGGCTGACTAATTTTTTTTATTTATGCAGAGGCCGAGGCCGC
CTCGGCCTCTGAGCTATTCCAGAAGTAGTGAGGAGGCTTTTTTGGAGGCCTAGGCTTTTGCAAAAAGCTA
ACTTGTTTATTGCAGCTTATAATGGTTACAAATAAAGCAATAGCATCACAAATTTCACAAATAAAGCATT
TTTTTCACTGCATTCTAGTTGTGGTTTGTCCAAACTCATCAATGTATCTTATCATGTCTGGATCCGCTGC
ATTAATGAATCGGCCAACGCGCGGGGAGAGGCGGTTTGCGTATTGGGCGCTCTTCCGCTTCCTCGCTCAC
TGACTCGCTGCGCTCGGTCGTTCGGCTGCGGCGAGCGGTATCAGCTCACTCAAAGGCGGTAATACGGTTA
TCCACAGAATCAGGGGATAACGCAGGAAAGAACATGTGAGCAAAAGGCCAGCAAAAGGCCAGGAACCGTA
AAAAGGCCGCGTTGCTGGCGTTTTTCCATAGGCTCCGCCCCCCTGACGAGCATCACAAAAATCGACGCTC
AAGTCAGAGGTGGCGAAACCCGACAGGACTATAAAGATACCAGGCGTTTCCCCCTGGAAGCTCCCTCGTG
CGCTCTCCTGTTCCGACCCTGCCGCTTACCGGATACCTGTCCGCCTTTCTCCCTTCGGGAAGCGTGGCGC
TTTCTCATAGCTCACGCTGTAGGTATCTCAGTTCGGTGTAGGTCGTTCGCTCCAAGCTGGGCTGTGTGCA
CGAACCCCCCGTTCAGCCCGACCGCTGCGCCTTATCCGGTAACTATCGTCTTGAGTCCAACCCGGTAAGA
CACGACTTATCGCCACTGGCAGCAGCCACTGGTAACAGGATTAGCAGAGCGAGGTATGTAGGCGGTGCTA
CAGAGTTCTTGAAGTGGTGGCCTAACTACGGCTACACTAGAAGAACAGTATTTGGTATCTGCGCTCTGCT
GAAGCCAGTTACCTTCGGAAAAAGAGTTGGTAGCTCTTGATCCGGCAAACAAACCACCGCTGGTAGCGGT
GGTTTTTTTGTTTGCAAGCAGCAGATTACGCGCAGAAAAAAAGGATCTCAAGAAGATCCTTTGATCTTTT
CTACGGGGTCTGACGCTCAGTGGAACGAAAACTCACGTTAAGGGATTTTGGTCATGAGATTATCAAAAAG
GATCTTCACCTAGATCCTTTTAAATTAAAAATGAAGTTTTAAATCAATCTAAAGTATATATGAGTAAACT
TGGTCTGACAGTTACCAATGCTTAATCAGTGAGGCACCTATCTCAGCGATCTGTCTATTTCGTTCATCCA
TAGTTGCCTGACTCCCCGTCGTGTAGATAACTACGATACGGGAGGGCTTACCATCTGGCCCCAGTGCTGC
AATGATACCGCGAGACCCACGCTCACCGGCTCCAGATTTATCAGCAATAAACCAGCCAGCCGGAAGGGCC
GAGCGCAGAAGTGGTCCTGCAACTTTATCCGCCTCCATCCAGTCTATTAATTGTTGCCGGGAAGCTAGAG
TAAGTAGTTCGCCAGTTAATAGTTTGCGCAACGTTGTTGCCATTGCTACAGGCATCGTGGTGTCACGCTC
GTCGTTTGGTATGGCTTCATTCAGCTCCGGTTCCCAACGATCAAGGCGAGTTACATGATCCCCCATGTTG
TGCAAAAAAGCGGTTAGCTCCTTCGGTCCTCCGATCGTTGTCAGAAGTAAGTTGGCCGCAGTGTTATCAC
TCATGGTTATGGCAGCACTGCATAATTCTCTTACTGTCATGCCATCCGTAAGATGCTTTTCTGTGACTGG
TGAGTACTCAACCAAGTCATTCTGAGAATAGTGTATGCGGCGACCGAGTTGCTCTTGCCCGGCGTCAATA
CGGGATAATACCGCGCCACATAGCAGAACTTTAAAAGTGCTCATCATTGGAAAACGTTCTTCGGGGCGAA
AACTCTCAAGGATCTTACCGCTGTTGAGATCCAGTTCGATGTAACCCACTCGTGCACCCAACTGATCTTC
AGCATCTTTTACTTTCACCAGCGTTTCTGGGTGAGCAAAAACAGGAAGGCAAAATGCCGCAAAAAAGGGA
ATAAGGGCGACACGGAAATGTTGAATACTCATACTCTTCCTTTTTCAATATTATTGAAGCATTTATCAGG
GTTATTGTCTCATGAGCGGATACATATTTGAATGTATTTAGAAAAATAAACAAATAGGGGTTCCGCGCAC
ATTTCCCCGAAAAGTGCCACCTG
